Addgene plasmid #170011: pAM007
Purpose: Encodes PslyB-sfgfp reporter and TetR-controlled expression of S. Typhimurium PhoP
Depositing lab: Jeffrey Tabor. Depositing organization: Rice University. Publication: High-throughput discovery of peptide activators of a bacterial sensor kinase. Brink KR, Mu AM, Hoang KV, Groszman K, Gunn JS, Tabor JJ. bioRxiv 10.1101/2021.06.01.446581.
Backbone
  Vector backbone: pSC101*
  Vector type: Bacterial Expression, Synthetic Biology
Growth in bacteria
  Bacterial resistance: Ampicillin, 100 μg/mL
  Growth temperature: 37°C
  Growth strain: DH5alpha
  Copy number: Low Copy
Gene/Insert 1
  Gene/Insert name: Superfolder GFP (alt name: sfgfp)
  Species: Aequorea victoria
  Promoter: PslyB
  Cloning method: Unknown
  Sequencing primers: 5′ CGTCTAAGAAACCATTATTATCATGACATTAAC
Gene/Insert 2
  Gene/Insert name: PhoP
  Species: Salmonella enterica subsp. enterica serovar Typhimurium
  Promoter: PLTetO-1
  Cloning method: Unknown
  Sequencing primers: 5′ GAGTTTACGGGTTGTTAAACCTTC
Terms and licenses: Academic/Nonprofit Terms; Industry Terms: Not Available to Industry
Depositor comments: Please visit https://www.biorxiv.org/content/10.1101/2021.06.01.446581v1 for bioRxiv preprint.
How to cite: pAM007 was a gift from Jeffrey Tabor (Addgene plasmid # 170011 ; http://n2t.net/addgene:170011 ; RRID:Addgene_170011)
