[The description below was written by a language model from this plasmid's Addgene catalogue record and pLannotate feature annotations shown in this document.]
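Description:
pAM007 is a low-copy bacterial expression and synthetic-biology plasmid built on a pSC101* backbone, carrying the pSC101 origin together with the Rep101 (RepA) protein that this origin requires for replication. It is propagated in E. coli and selected with ampicillin through a β-lactamase gene driven by its native bla promoter and followed by a lambda t0 terminator. The sequenced record is about 6.2 kb.

The payload consists of three transcription units arranged in the same orientation. First, superfolder GFP is placed under the PslyB promoter, per the catalogue entry (this promoter is not annotated in the feature table), and is closed off by rrnB T1 and T7Te terminators. Because PslyB is used here as the readout for PhoP, fluorescence reports the transcriptional output of the response regulator. Second, the Salmonella enterica serovar Typhimurium phoP gene, encoding the response regulator of the PhoP/PhoQ two-component system that responds to low Mg2+, acidic conditions and antimicrobial peptides, is driven by PLtetO-1, a lambda PL derivative with tet operator sites. Third, TetR is expressed from a promoter annotated as a J23119 fragment and terminated by rrnB T1 and a his operon terminator fragment. TetR represses PLtetO-1, and a tetracycline-class inducer relieves this repression, so PhoP levels can be tuned.

The plasmid does not encode the PhoQ sensor kinase, which would have to be supplied separately. The associated work concerns high-throughput discovery of peptide activators of a bacterial sensor kinase, consistent with use of pAM007 as the regulator-plus-reporter module of a fluorescence-based PhoPQ signalling assay.
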