Features (pLannotate 1.2.2; 15 found; start..end, strand, type, name):
     19..123     -  promoter       AmpR promoter: bla
    492..1205    +  CDS            superfolder GFP: GFP variant that folds robustly even when fused to poorly folded proteins (Pédelacq et al., 2006)
   1284..1355    +  terminator     rrnB T1 terminator: transcription terminator T1 from the E. coli rrnB gene
   1371..1398    +  terminator     T7Te terminator: phage T7 early transcription terminator
   1475..1548    +  promoter       PLtetO-1 promoter: modified phage lambda PL promoter with tet operator sites (Lutz and Bujard, 1997)
   1634..2305    +  CDS            phoP: PHOP_SALT1 - Experimental evidence at protein level: Swiss-Prot protein existence level 1. Member of the two-component regulatory system PhoP/PhoQ which regulates the expression of genes involved in virulence, adaptation to acidic and low Mg(2+) environments and resistance to host defense antimicrobial peptides. Essential for intramacrophage survival of S.typhimurium. In low periplasmic Mg(2+), PhoQ phosphorylates PhoP, resulting in the expression of PhoP-activated genes (PAG) and repression of PhoP-repressed genes (PRG). In high periplasmic Mg(2+), PhoQ dephosphorylates phospho-PhoP, resultin
   2365..2409    +  misc_feature   MCS (fragment): pUC18/19 multiple cloning site
   2410..2435    +  promoter       J23119(SpeI) promoter (fragment): bacterial promoter (Registry of Standard Biological Parts BBa J23119) modified to end with an SpeI site
   2479..3105    +  CDS            TetR: tetracycline repressor TetR; tetR; TetR binds to the tetracycline operator tetO to inhibit transcription. This inhibition can be relieved by adding tetracycline or doxycycline.
   3111..3197    +  terminator     rrnB T1 terminator: Escherichia coli rrnB; transcription terminator T1 from the E. coli rrnB gene
   3210..3257    +  terminator     his operon terminator (fragment): This putative transcriptin terminator from the E. coli his operon has a 2-bp deletion introduced during synthesis. Its efficiency has not been determined.
   3560..4510    -  CDS            Rep101: RepA protein needed for replication with the pSC101 origin; rep101
   4558..4780    -  rep_origin     pSC101 ori: low-copy replication origin that requires the Rep101 protein
   5272..5366    -  terminator     lambda t0 terminator: transcription terminator from phage lambda
   5396..18      -  CDS            AmpR (across the origin): β-lactamase; bla; confers resistance to ampicillin, carbenicillin, and related antibiotics
>Addgene plasmid #170011 | pAM007 | addgene full sequence | sequence record 335739 | Addgene NGS Result
GAAATGTTGAATACTCATACTCTTCCTTTTTCAATATTATTGAAGCATTTATCAGGGTTATTGTCTCATG
AGCGGATACATATTTGAATGTATTTAGAAAAATAAACAAATAGGGGTTCCGCGCACATTTCCCATGGTGC
CACCTGACGTCTAAGAAACCATTATTATCATGACATTAACCTATAAAAATAGGCGTATCACGAGGCAGAA
TTTTTATCGCTTCCGCGTTCCGTCTACTCCCTATTACGCTCCGGAATCTCCGACGCCTACGGCCGACGTC
GGACCGTGTCGTCCACGGATATCAATGACCTATCTTTTCTTGCTTCCGACTTCGTTTAAGATTGGTTAAT
TAACTTCTGATTATGATTTTCACATTCTTTCGGCAGAAGATATGACCTTAACTGCATAAATGCCATATAA
TTTAGCTATAGGGATGCTGAAATAGCGTTTCGTGAAGAACAGGAGATGGGTAAAAAGAGGAGAAATACTA
GATGCGTAAAGGCGAAGAGCTGTTCACTGGTGTCGTCCCTATTCTGGTGGAACTGGATGGTGATGTCAAC
GGTCATAAGTTTTCCGTGCGTGGCGAGGGTGAAGGTGACGCAACTAATGGTAAACTGACGCTGAAGTTCA
TCTGTACTACTGGTAAACTGCCGGTACCTTGGCCGACTCTGGTAACGACGCTGACTTATGGTGTTCAGTG
CTTTGCTCGTTATCCGGACCATATGAAGCAGCATGACTTCTTCAAGTCCGCCATGCCGGAAGGCTATGTG
CAGGAACGCACGATTTCCTTTAAGGATGACGGCACGTACAAAACGCGTGCGGAAGTGAAATTTGAAGGCG
ATACCCTGGTAAACCGCATTGAGCTGAAAGGCATTGACTTTAAAGAAGACGGCAATATCCTGGGCCATAA
GCTGGAATACAATTTTAACAGCCACAATGTTTACATCACCGCCGATAAACAAAAAAATGGCATTAAAGCG
AATTTTAAAATTCGCCACAACGTGGAGGATGGCAGCGTGCAGCTGGCTGATCACTACCAGCAAAACACTC
CAATCGGTGATGGTCCTGTTCTGCTGCCAGACAATCACTATCTGAGCACGCAAAGCGTTCTGTCTAAAGA
TCCGAACGAGAAACGCGATCATATGGTTCTGCTGGAATTCGTAACCGCAGCGGGCATCACGCATGGTATG
GATGAACTGTACAAATGAGGCGCATATAAACCCAGGCACTCATAATTGTACTGACGACAGCCGTTGCGGC
CGCTAATAATCTAGACCAGGCATCAAATAAAACGAAAGGCTCAGTCGAAAGACTGGGCCTTTCGTTTTAT
CTGTTGTTTGTCGGTGAACGCTCTCTACTAGAGTCACACTGGCTCACCTTCGGGTGGGCCTTTCTGCGTT
TATATCCGTTTTCGGGACGGATAAGGATTTCCTCCCGCGTAACCGTTTAATAACGGCGACCGTTACGCGA
AGACTCCCTATCAGTGATAGAGATTGACATCCCTATCAGTGATAGAGATACTGAGCACATCAGCAGGACG
CACTGACCGGGCCCAAGTTCACTTAAAAAGGAGATCAACAATGAAAGCAATTTTCGTACTGAAACATCTT
AATCATGCCTAGGAAGTTTTCTAATGATGCGCGTACTGGTTGTAGAGGATAATGCATTATTACGCCACCA
CCTGAAGGTTCAGCTCCAGGATTCAGGTCACCAGGTCGATGCCGCAGAAGATGCCAGGGAAGCTGATTAC
TACCTTAATGAACACCTTCCGGATATCGCTATTGTCGATTTAGGTCTGCCGGATGAAGACGGCCTTTCCT
TAATACGCCGCTGGCGCAGCAGTGATGTTTCACTGCCGGTTCTGGTGTTAACCGCGCGCGAAGGCTGGCA
GGATAAAGTCGAGGTTCTCAGCTCCGGGGCCGATGACTACGTGACGAAGCCATTCCACATCGAAGAGGTA
ATGGCGCGTATGCAGGCGTTAATGCGCCGTAATAGCGGTCTGGCCTCCCAGGTGATCAACATCCCGCCGT
TCCAGGTGGATCTCTCACGCCGGGAATTATCCGTCAATGAAGAGGTCATCAAACTCACGGCGTTCGAATA
CACCATTATGGAAACGCTTATCCGTAACAACGGTAAAGTGGTCAGCAAAGATTCGCTGATGCTTCAGCTG
TATCCGGATGCGGAACTGCGGGAAAGTCATACCATTGATGTTCTCATGGGGCGTCTGCGGAAAAAAATAC
AGGCCCAGTATCCGCACGATGTCATTACCACCGTACGCGGACAAGGATATCTTTTTGAATTGCGCTAATC
TAACTAAAAAGGCCTCCCAAATCGGGGGGCCTTTTTTATTGATAACAAAACGCTGGTACCCGTGGATCCT
CTAGAGTCGACCTGCAGGCATGCAAGCTTTTGACAGCTAGCTCAGTCCTAGGTATTGTGCTAGCCCAGCC
AGAGAAACACTCTTTAACAGGGGGTAGTATGATGTCTCGTTTAGATAAAAGTAAAGTGATTAACAGCGCA
TTAGAGCTGCTTAATGAGGTCGGAATCGAAGGTTTAACAACCCGTAAACTCGCCCAGAAGCTAGGTGTAG
AGCAGCCTACATTGTATTGGCATGTAAAAAATAAGCGGGCTTTGCTCGACGCCTTAGCCATTGAGATGTT
AGATAGGCACCATACTCACTTTTGCCCTTTAGAAGGGGAAAGCTGGCAAGATTTTTTACGTAATAACGCT
AAAAGTTTTAGATGTGCTTTACTAAGTCATCGCGATGGAGCAAAAGTACATTTAGGTACACGGCCTACAG
AAAAACAGTATGAAACTCTCGAAAATCAATTAGCCTTTTTATGCCAACAAGGTTTTTCACTAGAGAATGC
ATTATATGCACTCAGCGCAGTGGGGCATTTTACTTTAGGTTGCGTATTGGAAGATCAAGAGCATCAAGTC
GCTAAAGAAGAAAGGGAAACACCTACTACTGATAGTATGCCGCCATTATTACGACAAGCTATCGAATTAT
TTGATCACCAAGGTGCAGAGCCAGCCTTCTTATTCGGCCTTGAATTGATCATATGCGGATTAGAAAAACA
ACTTAAATGTGAAAGTGGGTCTTAAGGCATCAAATAAAACGAAAGGCTCAGTCGAAAGACTGGGCCTTTC
GTTTTATCTGTTGTTTGTCGGTGAACGCTCTCCTGAGTAGGACAAATCCGCCGCCCTAGAAGGGCAAGGT
GTCACCACCCTGCCCTTTTTCTTTAAAACCGAAAAGATTACTTCGCGTTATGCAGGCTTCCTCGCTCACT
GACTCGCTGCGCTCGGTCGTTCGGCTGCGGCGAGCGGTATCAGCTCACTCAAAGGCGGTAATCTCGAGGT
TACATTGTCGATCTGTTCATGGTGAACAGCTTTAAATGCACCAAAAACTCGTAAAAGCTCTGATGTATCT
ATCTTTTTTACACCGTTTTCATCTGTGCATATGGACAGTTTTCCCTTTGATATCTAACGGTGAACAGTTG
TTCTACTTTTGTTTGTTAGTCTTGATGCTTCACTGATAGATACAAGAGCCATAAGAACCTCAGATCCTTC
CGTATTTAGCCAGTATGTTCTCTAGTGTGGTTCGTTGTTTTTGCGTGAGCCATGAGAACGAACCATTGAG
ATCATGCTTACTTTGCATGTCACTCAAAAATTTTGCCTCAAAACTGGTGAGCTGAATTTTTGCAGTTAAA
GCATCGTGTAGTGTTTTTCTTAGTCCGTTACGTAGGTAGGAATCTGATGTAATGGTTGTTGGTATTTTGT
CACCATTCATTTTTATCTGGTTGTTCTCAAGTTCGGTTACGAGATCCATTTGTCTATCTAGTTCAACTTG
GAAAATCAACGTATCAGTCGGGCGGCCTCGCTTATCAACCACCAATTTCATATTGCTGTAAGTGTTTAAA
TCTTTACTTATTGGTTTCAAAACCCATTGGTTAAGCCTTTTAAACTCATGGTAGTTATTTTCAAGCATTA
ACATGAACTTAAATTCATCAAGGCTAATCTCTATATTTGCCTTGTGAGTTTTCTTTTGTGTTAGTTCTTT
TAATAACCACTCATAAATCCTCATAGAGTATTTGTTTTCAAAAGACTTAACATGTTCCAGATTATATTTT
ATGAATTTTTTTAACTGGAAAAGATAAGGCAATATCTCTTCACTAAAAACTAATTCTAATTTTTCGCTTG
AGAACTTGGCATAGTTTGTCCACTGGAAAATCTCAAAGCCTTTAACCAAAGGATTCCTGATTTCCACAGT
TCTCGTCATCAGCTCTCTGGTTGCTTTAGCTAATACACCATAAGCATTTTCCCTACTGATGTTCATCATC
TGAGCGTATTGGTTATAAGTGAACGATACCGTCCGTTCTTTCCTTGTAGGGTTTTCAATCGTGGGGTTGA
GTAGTGCCACACAGCATAAAATTAGCTTGGTTTCATGCTCCGTTAAGTCATAGCGACTAATCGCTAGTTC
ATTTGCTTTGAAAACAACTAATTCAGACATACATCTCAATTGGTCTAGGTGATTTTAATCACTATACCAA
TTGAGATGGGCTAGTCAATGATAATTACATGTCCTTTTCCTTTGAGTTGTGGGTATCTGTAAATTCTGCT
AGACCTTTGCTGGAAAACTTGTAAATTCTGCTAGACCCTCTGTAAATTCCGCTAGACCTTTGTGTGTTTT
TTTTGTTTATATTCAAGTGGTTATAATTTATAGAATAAAGAAAGAATAAAAAAAGATAAAAAGAATAGAT
CCCAGCCCTGTGTATAACTCACTACTTTAGTCAGTTCCGCAGTATTACAAAAGGATGTCGCAAACGCTGT
TTGCTCCTCTACAAAACAGACCTTAAAACCCTAAAGGCTTAAGTAGCACCCTCGCAAGCTCGGGCAAATC
GCTGAATATTCCTTTTGTCTCCGACCATCAGGCACCTGAGTCGCTGTCTTTTTCGTGACATTCAGTTCGC
TGCGCTCACGGCTCTGGCAGTGAATGGGGGTAAATGGCACTACAGGCGCCTTTTATGGATTCATGCAAGG
AAACTACCCATAATACAAGAAAAGCCCGTCACGGGCTTCTCAGGGCGTTTTATGGCGGGTCTGCTATGTG
GTGCTATCTGACTTTTTGCTGTTCAGCAGTTCCTGCCCTCTGATTTTCCAGTCTGACCACTTCGGATTAT
CCCGTGACAGGTCATTCAGACTGGCTAATGCACCCAGTAAGGCAGCGGTATCATCAACAGGCTTACCCGT
CTTACTGTCCCTAGTGCTTGGATTCTCACCAATAAAAAACGCCCGGCGGCAACCGAGCGTTCTGAACAAA
TCCAGATGGAGTTCTGAGGTCATTACTGGATCTATCAACAGGAGTCCAAGCGAGCTCGTAAACTTGGTCT
GACAGTTACCAATGCTTAATCAGTGAGGCACCTATCTCAGCGATCTGTCTATTTCGTTCATCCATAGTTG
CCTGACTCCCCGTCGTGTAGATAACTACGATACGGGAGGGCTTACCATCTGGCCCCAGTGCTGCAATGAT
ACCGCGTGATCCACGCTCACCGGCTCCAGATTTATCAGCAATAAACCAGCCAGCCGGAAGGGCCGAGCGC
AGAAGTGGTCCTGCAACTTTATCCGCCTCCATCCAGTCTATTAATTGTTGCCGGGAAGCTAGAGTAAGTA
GTTCGCCAGTTAATAGTTTGCGCAACGTTGTTGCCATTGCTACAGGCATCGTGGTGTCACGCTCGTCGTT
TGGTATGGCTTCATTCAGCTCCGGTTCCCAACGATCAAGGCGAGTTACATGATCCCCCATGTTGTGCAAA
AAAGCGGTTAGCTCCTTCGGTCCTCCGATCGTTGTCAGAAGTAAGTTGGCCGCAGTGTTATCACTCATGG
TTATGGCAGCACTGCATAATTCTCTTACTGTCATGCCATCCGTAAGATGCTTTTCTGTGACTGGTGAGTA
CTCAACCAAGTCATTCTGAGAATAGTGTATGCGGCGACCGAGTTGCTCTTGCCCGGCGTCAATACGGGAT
AATACCGCGCCACATAGCAGAACTTTAAAAGTGCTCATCATTGGAAAACGTTCTTCGGGGCGAAAACTCT
CAAGGATCTTACCGCTGTTGAGATCCAGTTCGATGTAACCCACTCGTGCACCCAACTGATCTTCAGCATC
TTTTACTTTCACCAGCGTTTCTGGGTGAGCAAAAACAGGAAGGCAAAATGCCGCAAAAAAGGGAATAAGG
GCGACAC
